Addgene plasmid #183857: JBL6420
Purpose: sfGFP reporter under the control of Mutant E. coli thiB TPP Riboswitch under the control of a Constitutive promoter
Depositing lab: Julius Lucks. Depositing organization: Northwestern University. Publication: A transient intermediate RNA structure underlies the regulatory function of the E. coli thiB TPP translational riboswitch. Berman KE, Steans R, Hertz LM, Lucks JB. RNA. 2023 Nov;29(11):1658-1672. doi: 10.1261/rna.079427.122. Epub 2023 Jul 7. PubMed 37419663.
Backbone
  Vector backbone: p15a
  Vector type: Bacterial Expression
Growth in bacteria
  Bacterial resistance: Chloramphenicol, 25 μg/mL
  Growth temperature: 37°C
  Growth strain: DH5alpha
  Copy number: Low Copy
Gene/Insert
  Gene/Insert name: E. coli thiB TPP Riboswitch Rescue Invader A regulated sfGFP
  Species: E. coli
  Promoter: J23119 - Anderson Promoter
  Cloning method: Gibson Cloning
Terms and licenses: Academic/Nonprofit Terms; Industry Terms: Not Available to Industry
Depositor comments: Spe1/J23119 Promoter + TPP thiB E. coli Riboswitch + INV RES 5 + sfGFP
How to cite: JBL6420 was a gift from Julius Lucks (Addgene plasmid # 183857 ; http://n2t.net/addgene:183857 ; RRID:Addgene_183857)
