[The description below was written by a language model from this plasmid's Addgene catalogue record and pLannotate feature annotations shown in this document.]
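Description:
JBL6420 is a small (about 3.5 kb) bacterial expression plasmid built on a p15A backbone for use in E. coli. It replicates from the p15A origin, listed in the catalogue as low copy, which is compatible with ColE1-type plasmids. It is selected with chloramphenicol through a cat gene driven by its own promoter and followed by the lambda t0 terminator. The annotation also picks up short fragments of an IS1 element, an RSF origin, and tet and lac UV5 promoters. These look like backbone remnants or partial sequence matches rather than functional parts of the design.

The payload is a riboswitch reporter cassette. The strong constitutive Anderson promoter J23119, in the version that ends in a SpeI site, transcribes a mutant form of the E. coli thiB thiamine pyrophosphate (TPP) riboswitch placed directly upstream of the superfolder GFP coding sequence. An rrnB-derived region containing 5S rRNA sequence and part of the T1 terminator ends the transcript. A short fragment matching a His-containing tag is annotated downstream of sfGFP, but the record does not describe any tag.

Because transcription is constitutive, differences in fluorescence reflect regulation by the riboswitch, which the associated study describes as a translational switch. The insert name and depositor comments identify this variant as "Rescue Invader A" (INV RES 5), but the specific mutations are not given. The name suggests a compensatory mutation that restores function to a disrupted "invader" sequence. The plasmid is suited to in vivo fluorescence assays comparing this variant with other riboswitch variants, to dissect the RNA structural intermediates behind thiB riboswitch function.
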