Features (pLannotate 1.2.2; 14 found; start..end, strand, type, name):
     16..50      +  promoter       J23119(SpeI) promoter: bacterial promoter (Registry of Standard Biological Parts BBa J23119) modified to end with an SpeI site
     50..148     +  ncRNA          TPP (fragment): Accession: RF00059 - TPP riboswitch (THI element)
    193..906     +  CDS            Superfolder GFP: Superfolder GFP is a basic (constitutively fluorescent) green fluorescent protein published in 2005, derived from Aequorea victoria. It is reported to be a very rapidly-maturing weak dimer.
    974..991     +  CDS            capTEV™ (fragment): composite tag for in vivo biotinylation, TEV protease cleavage, and 6xHis tagging
   1098..1213    +  ncRNA          5S rRNA: Accession: RF00001 - 5S ribosomal RNA
   1217..1282    +  terminator     rrnB T1 terminator (fragment): transcription terminator T1 from the E. coli rrnB gene
   1318..1415    +  promoter       cat promoter: promoter of the E. coli cat gene encoding chloramphenicol acetyltransferase
   1416..2072    +  CDS            cat: CAT_ECOLX - Experimental evidence at protein level: Swiss-Prot protein existence level 1. This enzyme is an effector of chloramphenicol resistance in bacteria. From Escherichia coli. This protein is used as a marker in many commonly used cloning vectors, such as pACYC184.
   2096..2190    +  terminator     lambda t0 terminator: transcription terminator from phage lambda
   2326..2469    +  mobile_element IS1 (fragment): prokaryotic transposable element IS1
   2588..2643    -  rep_origin     RSF ori (fragment): Plasmids containing the RSF 1030 origin of replication can be propagated in E. coli cells that contain additional plasmids with compatible origins.
   2731..3276    -  rep_origin     p15A ori: Plasmids containing the medium-copy-number p15A origin of replication can be propagated in E. coli cells that contain a second plasmid with the ColE1 origin.
   3388..3412    +  promoter       tet promoter (fragment): E. coli promoter for tetracycline efflux protein gene
   3433..3454    +  promoter       lac UV5 promoter (fragment): E. coli lac promoter with an "up" mutation
>Addgene plasmid #183857 | JBL6420 | addgene full sequence | sequence record 366966 | Addgene NGS Result
GAATTCTAAAGATCTTTGACAGCTAGCTCAGTCCTAGGTATAATACTAGTCCGTTCTCAACGGGGTGCCA
CGCGTACGCGTGCGCTGAGAAAATACCCGTCGAACCTGATCCGGATAACGCCGGCGAAGGGATTGTCTTC
TCCTAAGACAGTCCTTTGCCACTCTTTTTTGAGGTGCAAAGTGTTAAAAAAAATGAGCAAAGGAGAAGAA
CTTTTCACTGGAGTTGTCCCAATTCTTGTTGAATTAGATGGTGATGTTAATGGGCACAAATTTTCTGTCC
GTGGAGAGGGTGAAGGTGATGCTACAAACGGAAAACTCACCCTTAAATTTATTTGCACTACTGGAAAACT
ACCTGTTCCGTGGCCAACACTTGTCACTACTCTGACCTATGGTGTTCAATGCTTTTCCCGTTATCCGGAT
CACATGAAACGGCATGACTTTTTCAAGAGTGCCATGCCCGAAGGTTATGTACAGGAACGCACTATATCTT
TCAAAGATGACGGGACCTACAAGACGCGTGCTGAAGTCAAGTTTGAAGGTGATACCCTTGTTAATCGTAT
CGAGTTAAAGGGTATTGATTTTAAAGAAGATGGAAACATTCTTGGACACAAACTCGAGTACAACTTTAAC
TCACACAATGTATACATCACGGCAGACAAACAAAAGAATGGAATCAAAGCTAACTTCAAAATTCGCCACA
ACGTTGAAGATGGTTCCGTTCAACTAGCAGACCATTATCAACAAAATACTCCAATTGGCGATGGCCCTGT
CCTTTTACCAGACAACCATTACCTGTCGACACAATCTGTCCTTTCGAAAGATCCCAACGAAAAGCGTGAC
CACATGGTCCTTCTTGAGTTTGTAACTGCTGCTGGGATTACACATGGCATGGATGAGCTCTACAAATAAG
GATCTGAAGCTTGGGCCCGAACAAAAACTCATCTCAGAAGAGGATCTGAATAGCGCCGTCGACCATCATC
ATCATCATCATTGAGTTTAAACGGTCTCCAGCTTGGCTGTTTTGGCGGATGAGAGAAGATTTTCAGCCTG
ATACAGATTAAATCAGAACGCAGAAGCGGTCTGATAAAACAGAATTTGCCTGGCGGCAGTAGCGCGGTGG
TCCCACCTGACCCCATGCCGAACTCAGAAGTGAAACGCCGTAGCGCCGATGGTAGTGTGGGGTCTCCCCA
TGCGAGAGTAGGGAACTGCCAGGCATCAAATAAAACGAAAGGCTCAGTAGAAAGACTGGGCCTTTCGTTT
TATCTGTTGTTTGTCGGTGAACTGGATCCTTACTCGAGTCTAGACTGCAGTTGATCGGGCACGTAAGAGG
TTCCAACTTTCACCATAATGAAATAAGATCACTACCGGGCGTATTTTTTGAGTTATCGAGATTTTCAGGA
GCTAAGGAAGCTAAAATGGAGAAAAAAATCACTGGATATACCACCGTTGATATATCCCAATGGCATCGTA
AAGAACATTTTGAGGCATTTCAGTCAGTTGCTCAATGTACCTATAACCAGACCGTTCAGCTGGATATTAC
GGCCTTTTTAAAGACCGTAAAGAAAAATAAGCACAAGTTTTATCCGGCCTTTATTCACATTCTTGCCCGC
CTGATGAATGCTCATCCGGAATTTCGTATGGCAATGAAAGACGGTGAGCTGGTGATATGGGATAGTGTTC
ACCCTTGTTACACCGTTTTCCATGAGCAAACTGAAACGTTTTCATCGCTCTGGAGTGAATACCACGACGA
TTTCCGGCAGTTTCTACACATATATTCGCAAGATGTGGCGTGTTACGGTGAAAACCTGGCCTATTTCCCT
AAAGGGTTTATTGAGAATATGTTTTTCGTCTCAGCCAATCCCTGGGTGAGTTTCACCAGTTTTGATTTAA
ACGTGGCCAATATGGACAACTTCTTCGCCCCCGTTTTCACCATGGGCAAATATTATACGCAAGGCGACAA
GGTGCTGATGCCGCTGGCGATTCAGGTTCATCATGCCGTTTGTGATGGCTTCCATGTCGGCAGAATGCTT
AATGAATTACAACAGTACTGCGATGAGTGGCAGGGCGGGGCGTAATTTGATATCGAGCTCGCTTGGACTC
CTGTTGATAGATCCAGTAATGACCTCAGAACTCCATCTGGATTTGTTCAGAACGCTCGGTTGCCGCCGGG
CGTTTTTTATTGGTGAGAATCCAAGCCTCCGATCAACGTCTCATTTTCGCCAAAAGTTGGCCCAGGGCTT
CCCGGTATCAACAGGGACACCAGGATTTATTTATTCTGCGAAGTGATCTTCCGTCACAGGTATTTATTCG
GCGCAAAGTGCGTCGGGTGATGCTGCCAACTTACTGATTTAGTGTATGATGGTGTTTTTGAGGTGCTCCA
GTGGCTTCTGTTTCTATCAGCTGTCCCTCCTGTTCAGCTACTGACGGGGTGGTGCGTAACGGCAAAAGCA
CCGCCGGACATCAGCGCTAGCGGAGTGTATACTGGCTTACTATGTTGGCACTGATGAGGGTGTCAGTGAA
GTGCTTCATGTGGCAGGAGAAAAAAGGCTGCACCGGTGCGTCAGCAGAATATGTGATACAGGATATATTC
CGCTTCCTCGCTCACTGACTCGCTACGCTCGGTCGTTCGACTGCGGCGAGCGGAAATGGCTTACGAACGG
GGCGGAGATTTCCTGGAAGATGCCAGGAAGATACTTAACAGGGAAGTGAGAGGGCCGCGGCAAAGCCGTT
TTTCCATAGGCTCCGCCCCCCTGACAAGCATCACGAAATCTGACGCTCAAATCAGTGGTGGCGAAACCCG
ACAGGACTATAAAGATACCAGGCGTTTCCCCCTGGCGGCTCCCTCGTGCGCTCTCCTGTTCCTGCCTTTC
GGTTTACCGGTGTCATTCCGCTGTTATGGCCGCGTTTGTCTCATTCCACGCCTGACACTCAGTTCCGGGT
AGGCAGTTCGCTCCAAGCTGGACTGTATGCACGAACCCCCCGTTCAGTCCGACCGCTGCGCCTTATCCGG
TAACTATCGTCTTGAGTCCAACCCGGAAAGACATGCAAAAGCACCACTGGCAGCAGCCACTGGTAATTGA
TTTAGAGGAGTTAGTCTTGAAGTCATGCGCCGGTTAAGGCTAAACTGAAAGGACAAGTTTTGGTGACTGC
GCTCCTCCAAGCCAGTTACCTCGGTTCAAAGAGTTGGTAGCTCAGAGAACCTTCGAAAAACCGCCCTGCA
AGGCGGTTTTTTCGTTTTCAGAGCAAGAGATTACGCGCAGACCAAAACGATCTCAAGAAGATCATCTTAT
TAATCAGATAAAATATTTCTAGATTTCAGTGCAATTTATCTCTTCAAATGTAGCACCTGAAGTCAGCCCC
ATACGATATAAGTTGTAATTCTCATGTTTGACAGCTTATCATCGATAAGCTTCCGATGGCGCGCCGAGAG
GCTTTACACTTTATGCTTCCGGCT
